>Addgene plasmid #13180 | pc3XB-ZF130 | depositor full sequence | sequence record 7529 | Author sequence
GACGGATCGGGAGATCTCCCGATCCCCTATGGTGCACTCTCAGTACAATCTGCTCTGATGCCGCATAGTT
AAGCCAGTATCTGCTCCCTGCTTGTGTGTTGGAGGTCGCTGAGTAGTGCGCGAGCAAAATTTAAGCTACA
ACAAGGCAAGGCTTGACCGACAATTGCATGAAGAATCTGCTTAGGGTTAGGCGTTTTGCGCTGCTTCGCG
ATGTACGGGCCAGATATACGCGTTGACATTGATTATTGACTAGTTATTAATAGTAATCAATTACGGGGTC
ATTAGTTCATAGCCCATATATGGAGTTCCGCGTTACATAACTTACGGTAAATGGCCCGCCTGGCTGACCG
CCCAACGACCCCCGCCCATTGACGTCAATAATGACGTATGTTCCCATAGTAACGCCAATAGGGACTTTCC
ATTGACGTCAATGGGTGGAGTATTTACGGTAAACTGCCCACTTGGCAGTACATCAAGTGTATCATATGCC
AAGTACGCCCCCTATTGACGTCAATGACGGTAAATGGCCCGCCTGGCATTATGCCCAGTACATGACCTTA
TGGGACTTTCCTACTTGGCAGTACATCTACGTATTAGTCATCGCTATTACCATGGTGATGCGGTTTTGGC
AGTACATCAATGGGCGTGGATAGCGGTTTGACTCACGGGGATTTCCAAGTCTCCACCCCATTGACGTCAA
TGGGAGTTTGTTTTGGCACCAAAATCAACGGGACTTTCCAAAATGTCGTAACAACTCCGCCCCATTGACG
CAAATGGGCGGTAGGCGTGTACGGTGGGAGGTCTATATAAGCAGAGCTCTCTGGCTAACTAGAGAACCCA
CTGCTTACTGGCTTATCGAAATTAATACGACTCACTATAGGGAGACCCAAGCTGGCTAGCGTTTAAACGG
GCCCTCTAGACCCGGGGAGAAGCCTTACGTGTGCGACGTGGAAGGCTGTACATGGAAGTTTGCACGGTCC
GATGAACTCAACCGGCACAAGAAGCGGCACACCGGTGGATCCTCTGCACAGTAGTAAGCTTAAGTTTAAA
CCGCTGATCAGCCTCGACTGTGCCTTCTAGTTGCCAGCCATCTGTTGTTTGCCCCTCCCCCGTGCCTTCC
TTGACCCTGGAAGGTGCCACTCCCACTGTCCTTTCCTAATAAAATGAGGAAATTGCATCGCATTGTCTGA
GTAGGTGTCATTCTATTCTGGGGGGTGGGGTGGGGCAGGACAGCAAGGGGGAGGATTGGGAAGACAATAG
CAGGCATGCTGGGGATGCGGTGGGCTCTATGGCTTCTGAGGCGGAAAGAACCAGCTGGGGCTCTAGGGGG
TATCCCC
[124 nt withheld, positions 1338-1461]
C
[91 nt withheld, positions 1463-1553]
A
[49 nt withheld, positions 1555-1603]
CCTTTGACGTTGGAGTCCACGTTCTTT
[37 nt withheld, positions 1631-1667]
ACCCTATCTCGGTCTATTCTTTTGATTTATAAGGGATTTTGCCGATTTCGGCCTATTGGTTAAAAAATGA
GCTGATTTAACAAAAATTTAACGCGAATTAATTCTGTGGAATGTGTGTCAGTTAGGGTGTGGAAAGTCCC
CAGGCTCCCCAGCAGGCAGAAGTATGCAAAGCATGCATCTCAATTAGTCAGCAACCAGGTGTGGAAAGTC
CCCAGGCTCCCCAGCAGGCAGAAGTATGCAAAGCATGCATCTCAATTAGTCAGCAACCATAGTCCCGCCC
CTAACTCCGCCCATCCCGCCCCTAACTCCGCCCAGTTCCGCCCATTCTCCGCCCCATGGCTGACTAATTT
TTTTTATTTATGCAGAGGCCGAGGCCGCCTCTGCCTCTGAGCTATTCCAGAAGTAGTGAGGAGGCTTTTT
TGGAGGCCTAGGCTTTTGCAAAAAGCTCCCGGCCGGGAGCTTGTATATCCATTTTCGGATCTGATCAAGA
GACAGGATGAGGATCGTTTCGCATGATTGAACAAGATGGATTGCACGCAGGTTCTCCGGCCGCTTGGGTG
GAGAGGCTATTCGGCTATGACTGGGCACAACAGACAATCGGCTGCTCTGATGCCGCCGTGTTCCGGCTGT
CAGCGCAGGGGCGCCCGGTTCTTTTTGTCAAGACCGACCTGTCCGGTGCCCTGAATGAACTGCAGGACGA
GGCAGCGCGGCTATCGTGGCTGGCCACGACGGGCGTTCCTTGCGCAGCTGTGCTCGACGTTGTCACTGAA
GCGGGAAGGGACTGGCTGCTATTGGGCGAAGTGCCGGGGCAGGATCTCCTGTCATCTCACCTTGCTCCTG
CCGAGAAAGTATCCATCATGGCTGATGCAATGCGGCGGCTGCATACGCTTGATCCGGCTACCTGCCCATT
CGACCACCAAGCGAAACATCGCATCGAGCGAGCACGTACTCGGATGGAAGCCGGTCTTGTCGATCAGGAT
GATCTGGACGAAGAGCATCAGGGGCTCGCGCCAGCCGAACTGTTCGCCAGGCTCAAGGCGCGCATGCCCG
ACGGCGAGGATCTCGTCGTGACCCATGGCGATGCCTGCTTGCCGAATATCATGGTGGAAAATGGCCGCTT
TTCTGGATTCATCGACTGTGGCCGGCTGGGTGTGGCGGACCGCTATCAGGACATAGCGTTGGCTACCCGT
GATATTGCTGAAGAGCTTGGCGGCGAATGGGCTGACCGCTTCCTCGTGCTTTACGGTATCGCCGCTCCCG
ATTCGCAGCGCATCGCCTTCTATCGCCTTCTTGACGAGTTCTTCTGAGCGGGACTCTGGGGTTCGAAATG
ACCGACCAAGCGACGCCCAACCTGCCATCACGAGATTTCGATTCCACCGCCGCCTTCTATGAAAGGTTGG
GCTTCGGAATCGTTTTCCGGGACGCCGGCTGGATGATCCTCCAGCGCGGGGATCTCATGCTGGAGTTCTT
CGCCCACCCCAACTTGTTTATTGCAGCTTATAATGGTTACAAATAAAGCAATAGCATCACAAATTTCACA
AATAAAGCATTTTTTTCACTGCATTCTAGTTGTGGTTTGTCCAAACTCATCAATGTATCTTATCATGTCT
GTATACCGTCGACCTCTAGCTAGAGCTTGGCGTAATCATGGTCATAGCTGTTTCCTGTGTGAAATTGTTA
TCCGCTCACAATTCCACACAACATACGAGCCGGAAGCATAAAGTGTAAAGCCTGGGGTGCCTAATGAGTG
AGCTAACTCACATTAATTGCGTTGCGCTCACTGCCCGCTTTCCAGTCGGGAAACCTGTCGTGCCAGCTGC
ATTAATGAATCGGCCAACGCGCGGGGAGAGGCGGTTTGCGTATTGGGCGCTCTTCCGCTTCCTCGCTCAC
TGACTCGCTGCGCTCGGTCGTTCGGCTGCGGCGAGCGGTATCAGCTCACTCAAAGGCGGTAATACGGTTA
TCCACAGAATCAGGGGATAACGCAGGAAAGAACATGTGAGCAAAAGGCCAGCAAAAGGCCAGGAACCGTA
AAAAGGCCGCGTTGCTGGCGTTTTTCCATAGGCTCCGCCCCCCTGACGAGCATCACAAAAATCGACGCTC
AAGTCAGAGGTGGCGAAACCCGACAGGACTATAAAGATACCAGGCGTTTCCCCCTGGAAGCTCCCTCGTG
CGCTCTCCTGTTCCGACCCTGCCGCTTACCGGATACCTGTCCGCCTTTCTCCCTTCGGGAAGCGTGGCGC
TTTCTCATAGCTCACGCTGTAGGTATCTCAGTTCGGTGTAGGTCGTTCGCTCCAAGCTGGGCTGTGTGCA
CGAACCCCCCGTTCAGCCCGACCGCTGCGCCTTATCCGGTAACTATCGTCTTGAGTCCAACCCGGTAAGA
CACGACTTATCGCCACTGGCAGCAGCCACTGGTAACAGGATTAGCAGAGCGAGGTATGTAGGCGGTGCTA
CAGAGTTCTTGAAGTGGTGGCCTAACTACGGCTACACTAGAAGAACAGTATTTGGTATCTGCGCTCTGCT
GAAGCCAGTTACCTTCGGAAAAAGAGTTGGTAGCTCTTGATCCGGCAAACAAACCACCGCTGGTAGCGGT
TTTTTTGTTTGCAAGCAGCAGATTACGCGCAGAAAAAAAGGATCTCAAGAAGATCCTTTGATCTTTTCTA
CGGGGTCTGACGCTCAGTGGAACGAAAACTCACGTTAAGGGATTTTGGTCATGAGATTATCAAAAAGGAT
CTTCACCTAGATCCTTTTAAATTAAAAATGAAGTTTTAAATCAATCTAAAGTATATATGAGTAAACTTGG
TCTGACAGTTACCAATGCTTAATCAGTGAGGCACCTATCTCAGCGATCTGTCTATTTCGTTCATCCATAG
TTGCCTGACTCCCCGTCGTGTAGATAACTACGATACGGGAGGGCTTACCATCTGGCCCCAGTGCTGCAAT
GATACCGCGAGACCCACGCTCACCGGCTCCAGATTTATCAGCAATAAACCAGCCAGCCGGAAGGGCCGAG
CGCAGAAGTGGTCCTGCAACTTTATCCGCCTCCATCCAGTCTATTAATTGTTGCCGGGAAGCTAGAGTAA
GTAGTTCGCCAGTTAATAGTTTGCGCAACGTTGTTGCCATTGCTACAGGCATCGTGGTGTCACGCTCGTC
GTTTGGTATGGCTTCATTCAGCTCCGGTTCCCAACGATCAAGGCGAGTTACATGATCCCCCATGTTGTGC
AAAAAAGCGGTTAGCTCCTTCGGTCCTCCGATCGTTGTCAGAAGTAAGTTGGCCGCAGTGTTATCACTCA
TGGTTATGGCAGCACTGCATAATTCTCTTACTGTCATGCCATCCGTAAGATGCTTTTCTGTGACTGGTGA
GTACTCAACCAAGTCATTCTGAGAATAGTGTATGCGGCGACCGAGTTGCTCTTGCCCGGCGTCAATACGG
GATAATACCGCGCCACATAGCAGAACTTTAAAAGTGCTCATCATTGGAAAACGTTCTTCGGGGCGAAAAC
TCTCAAGGATCTTACCGCTGTTGAGATCCAGTTCGATGTAACCCACTCGTGCACCCAACTGATCTTCAGC
ATCTTTTACTTTCACCAGCGTTTCTGGGTGAGCAAAAACAGGAAGGCAAAATGCCGCAAAAAAGGGAATA
AGGGCGACACGGAAATGTTGAATACTCATACTCTTCCTTTTTCAATATTATTGAAGCATTTATCAGGGTT
ATTGTCTCATGAGCGGATACATATTTGAATGTATTTAGAAAAATAAACAAATAGGGGTTCCGCGCACATT
TCCCCGAAAAGTGCCACCTGACGTC
Features (pLannotate 1.2.2; 20 found; start..end, strand, type, name):
     28..80      -  misc_feature   bom (fragment): basis of mobility region from pBR322
    235..614     +  enhancer       CMV enhancer: human cytomegalovirus immediate early enhancer
    615..818     +  promoter       CMV promoter: human cytomegalovirus (CMV) immediate early promoter
    814..847     +  LTR            5' LTR (truncated) (fragment): truncated 5' long terminal repeat (LTR) from HIV-1
    863..881     +  promoter       T7 promoter: promoter for bacteriophage T7 RNA polymerase
    918..1016    +  CDS            EGR4 (fragment): EGR4_HUMAN - Experimental evidence at protein level: Swiss-Prot protein existence level 1. Transcriptional regulator. Recognizes and binds to the DNA sequence 5'-GCGGGGGCG-3' (GSG). Activates the transcription of target genes whose products are required for mitogenesis and differentiation (By similarity). From Homo sapiens (Human).
   1068..1292    +  polyA_signal   bGH poly(A) signal: bovine growth hormone polyadenylation signal
   1296..1317    +  promoter       SV40 promoter (fragment): SV40 enhancer and early promoter
   1338..1766    +  rep_origin     f1 ori (sequence partly withheld): f1 bacteriophage origin of replication; arrow indicates direction of (+) strand synthesis
   1780..2109    +  promoter       SV40 promoter: SV40 enhancer and early promoter
   2180..2971    +  CDS            neo: KKA2_KLEPN - Also known as kan, nptII. Experimental evidence at protein level: Swiss-Prot protein existence level 1. Resistance to kanamycin, neomycin, paromomycin, ribostamycin, butirosin and gentamicin B. From Klebsiella pneumoniae.
   2995..3153    +  CDS            ble (fragment): BLE_KLEPN - Experimental evidence at protein level: Swiss-Prot protein existence level 1. Binding protein with a strong affinity to the bleomycin family of antibiotics. Binds to CL990; an antimitotic-antibiotic compound. From Klebsiella pneumoniae.
   3148..3269    +  polyA_signal   SV40 poly(A) signal: SV40 polyadenylation signal
   3342..3358    -  protein_bind   lac operator: The lac repressor binds to the lac operator to inhibit transcription in E. coli. This inhibition can be relieved by adding lactose or isopropyl-β-D-thiogalactopyranoside (IPTG). lac repressor encoded by lacI
   3366..3396    -  promoter       lac promoter: promoter for the E. coli lac operon
   3411..3432    -  protein_bind   CAP binding site: CAP binding activates transcription in the presence of cAMP. E. coli catabolite activator protein
   3445..3537    -  CDS            lacI (fragment): lac repressor; lacI; The lac repressor binds to the lac operator to inhibit transcription in E. coli. This inhibition can be relieved by adding lactose or isopropyl-β-D-thiogalactopyranoside (IPTG).
   3720..4305    -  rep_origin     ori: high-copy-number ColE1/pMB1/pBR322/pUC origin of replication
   4476..5336    -  CDS            AmpR: β-lactamase; bla; confers resistance to ampicillin, carbenicillin, and related antibiotics
   5337..5441    -  promoter       AmpR promoter: bla
