[The description below was written by a language model from this plasmid's Addgene catalogue record and pLannotate feature annotations shown in this document.]
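Description:
pc3XB-ZF130 is a module-archive plasmid from the Zinc Finger Consortium Modular Assembly Kit v1.0. It is built on pc3XB, a modified pcDNA3 mammalian expression backbone of about 5.4 kb. It replicates in E. coli from a high-copy ColE1/pUC-type origin and is selected with ampicillin through the AmpR (β-lactamase) cassette. An f1 origin is also present. For mammalian cells, the backbone carries a neomycin phosphotransferase gene driven by the SV40 enhancer/early promoter and terminated by an SV40 poly(A) signal, which allows G418 selection.

The payload is a roughly 90 bp insert encoding a single C2H2 zinc finger module, ZF130. It is cloned between XbaI and BamHI sites that are both preserved, so the module can be cut out and recombined. The finger comes from the ToolGen module set (RDER1) and is recorded as recognising the DNA triplet GCG. The automated annotation labels this region as an EGR4 fragment, which most likely reflects sequence similarity to a natural human EGR-family finger rather than a full gene. The insert lies downstream of the CMV immediate-early enhancer/promoter and a T7 promoter, which also serves as the sequencing primer site, and upstream of the bGH polyadenylation signal. Short hits annotated as an HIV-1 LTR fragment, ble, lacI and lac promoter elements appear to be backbone remnants or similarity matches with no functional role in the design.

The plasmid is intended as a standardised source of one finger. Individual modules are joined by restriction-based modular assembly into multi-finger arrays that target longer sequences, and these arrays are used to engineer zinc finger nucleases.
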