Addgene plasmid #13180: pc3XB-ZF130
Depositing lab: Keith Joung. Depositing organization: Massachusetts General Hospital. Publication: Standardized reagents and protocols for engineering zinc finger nucleases by modular assembly. Wright DA, Thibodeau-Beganny S, Sander JD, Winfrey RJ, Hirsh AS, Eichtinger M, Fu F, Porteus MH, Dobbs D, Voytas DF, Joung JK. Nat Protoc. 2006;1(3):1637-52. doi: 10.1038/nprot.2006.259 PubMed 17406455.
Backbone
  Vector backbone: pc3XB
  Backbone manufacturer: Modified Invitrogen pcDNA3
  Backbone size w/o insert (bp): 5400
  Vector type: Mammalian Expression
  Selectable markers: Neomycin (select with G418)
Growth in bacteria
  Bacterial resistance: Ampicillin, 100 μg/mL
  Growth temperature: 37°C
  Growth strain: XL1 Blue
  Copy number: High Copy
Gene/Insert
  Gene/Insert name: ZF130
  Insert size (bp): 90
  Cloning method: Restriction Enzyme; 5′ cloning site XbaI (not destroyed); 3′ cloning site BamHI (not destroyed)
  Sequencing primers: 5′ T7
Terms and licenses: Academic/Nonprofit Terms; Industry Terms: Not Available to Industry
Depositor comments: Part of the Zinc Finger Consortium Modular Assembly Kit v1.0. Finger protein sequence: PGEKPYVCDVEGCTWKFARSDELNRHKKRH. Target DNA sequence: GCG. This zinc finger is derived from the ToolGen module set. ToolGen ZF ID: 32. ToolGen ZF Name: RDER1.
How to cite: pc3XB-ZF130 was a gift from Keith Joung (Addgene plasmid # 13180 ; http://n2t.net/addgene:13180 ; RRID:Addgene_13180)
