>Addgene plasmid #13180 | pc3XB-ZF130 | addgene partial sequence | sequence record 19564 | CMV-F 5'-CGCAAATGGGCGGTAGGCGTG-3'
GGCTACTAGAGAACCCACTGCTTACTGGCTTATCGAAATTAATACGACTCACTATAGGGAGACCCAAGCT
GGCTAGCGTTTAAACGGGCCCTCTAGACCCGGGGAGAAGCCTTACGTGTGCGACGTGGAAGGCTGTACAT
GGAAGTTTGCACGGTCCGATGAACTCAACCGGCACAAGAAGCGGCACACCGGTGGATCCTCTGCACAGTA
GTAAGCTTAAGTTTAAACCGCTGATCAGCCTCGACTGTGCCTTCTAGTTGCCAGCCATCTGTTGTTTGCC
CCTCCCCCGTGCCTTCCTTGACCCTGGAAGGTGCCACTCCCACTGTCCTTTCCTAATAAAATGAGGAAAT
TGCATCGCATTGTCTGAGTAGGTGTCATTCTATTCTGGGGGGTGGGGTGGGGCAGGACANCAAGGGGGAG
GATTGGGAAGACAATAGCAGGCATGCTGGGGATGCGGTGGGCTCTATGGCTTCTGGAGCGGAAAGAACCG
GCTGGGGCTCTAGGG
